>Addgene plasmid #231418 | pSEVA47_dCas9-GFP_NOT_iC | addgene full sequence | sequence record 468903 | Addgene NGS Result
TAATTAATAGCTTTACACCAAAACACTCGGATGGTATTATGCTAGCTTCTAGACAATTAATAGGGAGGTT
CTCGAGATGCGTAAAGGCGAAGAACTGTTTACCGGTGTGGTTCCGATTCTGGTGGAACTGGACGGCGATG
TTAATGGTCATAAATTCAGTGTTCGCGGCGAAGGTGAAGGCGATGCGACGAACGGCAAACTGACCCTGAA
ATTTATCTGCACCACGGGTAAACTGCCGGTCCCGTGGCCGACGCTGGTGACCACGCTGACCTATGGCGTT
CAATGTTTTGCGCGTTACCCGGATCACATGAAACAGCACGACTTTTTCAAATCGGCCATGCCGGAAGGCT
ATGTGCAGGAACGTACGATTAGCTTTAAAGACGATGGTACGTATAAAACCCGCGCGGAAGTGAAATTCGA
AGGCGATACCCTGGTTAACCGTATCGAACTGAAAGGTATCGATTTCAAAGAAGACGGCAATATTCTGGGT
CATAAACTGGAATATAACTTCAATTCCCACAACGTGTACATCACCGCGGATAAACAGAAAAACGGCATTA
AAGCCAATTTCAAAATCCGCCATAATGTGGAAGATGGTAGCGTTCAGCTGGCCGACCACTATCAGCAAAA
CACGCCGATTGGTGATGGCCCGGTCCTGCTGCCGGACAATCACTACCTGAGTACCCAGTCCGTGCTGTCA
AAAGATCCGAACGAAAAACGTGACCACATGGTCCTGCTGGAATTTGTGACGGCTGCGGGTATCACCCACG
GCATGGACGAACTGTATAAAAGGCCTTAATAATACTCGAACCCCTAGCCCGCTCTTATCGGGCGGCTAGG
GGTTTTTTGTCCTAGAGACGAACAATAAGGCCTCCCAAATCGGGGGGCCTTTTTTATTGATAACAAAACC
TAGGCCAGGCATCAATTGAAATCATCAAACTCATTATGGATTTAATTTAAACTCAAGGGACATCAGGAGG
AGGGAATTATAGAATGGATAAGAAATACTCAATAGGCTTAGCTATCGGCACAAATAGCGTCGGATGGGCG
GTGATCACTGATGAATATAAGGTTCCGTCTAAAAAGTTCAAGGTTCTGGGAAATACAGACCGCCACAGTA
TCAAAAAAAATCTTATAGGGGCTCTTTTATTTGACAGTGGAGAGACAGCGGAAGCGACTCGTCTCAAACG
GACAGCTCGTAGAAGGTATACACGTCGGAAGAATCGTATTTGTTATCTACAGGAGATTTTTTCAAATGAG
ATGGCGAAAGTAGATGATAGTTTCTTTCATCGACTTGAAGAGTCTTTTTTGGTGGAAGAAGACAAGAAGC
ATGAACGTCATCCTATTTTTGGAAATATAGTAGATGAAGTTGCTTATCATGAGAAATATCCAACTATCTA
TCATCTGCGAAAAAAATTGGTAGATTCTACTGATAAAGCGGATTTGCGCTTAATCTATTTGGCCTTAGCG
CATATGATTAAGTTTCGTGGTCATTTTTTGATTGAGGGAGATTTAAATCCTGATAATAGTGATGTGGACA
AACTATTTATCCAGTTGGTACAAACCTACAATCAATTATTTGAAGAAAACCCTATTAACGCAAGTGGAGT
AGATGCTAAAGCGATTCTTTCTGCACGATTGAGTAAATCAAGACGATTAGAAAATCTCATTGCTCAGCTC
CCCGGTGAGAAGAAAAATGGCTTATTTGGGAATCTCATTGCTTTGTCATTGGGTTTGACCCCTAATTTTA
AATCAAATTTTGATTTGGCAGAAGATGCTAAATTACAGCTTTCAAAAGATACTTACGATGATGATTTAGA
TAATTTATTGGCGCAAATTGGAGATCAATATGCTGATTTGTTTTTGGCAGCTAAGAATTTATCAGATGCT
ATTTTACTTTCAGATATCCTAAGAGTAAATACTGAAATAACTAAGGCTCCCCTATCAGCTTCAATGATTA
AACGCTACGATGAACATCATCAAGACTTGACTCTTTTAAAAGCTTTAGTTCGACAACAACTTCCAGAAAA
GTATAAAGAAATCTTTTTTGATCAATCAAAAAACGGATATGCAGGTTATATTGATGGGGGAGCTAGCCAA
GAAGAATTTTATAAATTTATCAAACCAATTTTAGAAAAAATGGATGGTACTGAGGAATTATTGGTGAAAC
TAAATCGTGAAGATTTGCTGCGCAAGCAACGGACCTTTGACAACGGCTCTATTCCCCATCAAATTCACTT
GGGTGAGCTGCATGCTATTTTGAGAAGACAAGAAGACTTTTATCCATTTTTAAAAGACAATCGTGAGAAG
ATTGAAAAAATCTTGACTTTTCGTATTCCTTATTATGTTGGTCCATTGGCGCGTGGCAATAGTCGTTTTG
CATGGATGACTCGGAAGTCTGAAGAAACAATTACCCCATGGAATTTTGAAGAAGTTGTCGATAAAGGTGC
TTCAGCTCAATCATTTATTGAACGCATGACAAACTTTGATAAAAATCTTCCAAATGAAAAAGTACTACCA
AAACATAGTTTGCTTTATGAGTATTTTACGGTTTATAACGAATTGACAAAGGTCAAATATGTTACTGAAG
GAATGCGAAAACCAGCATTTCTTTCAGGTGAACAGAAGAAAGCCATTGTTGATTTACTCTTCAAAACAAA
TCGAAAAGTAACCGTTAAGCAATTAAAAGAAGATTATTTCAAAAAAATAGAATGTTTTGATAGTGTTGAA
ATTTCAGGAGTTGAAGATAGATTTAATGCTTCATTAGGTACCTACCATGATTTGCTAAAAATTATTAAAG
ATAAAGATTTTTTGGATAATGAAGAAAATGAAGATATCTTAGAGGATATTGTTTTAACATTGACCTTATT
TGAAGATAGGGAGATGATTGAGGAAAGACTTAAAACATATGCTCACCTCTTTGATGATAAGGTGATGAAA
CAGCTTAAACGTCGCCGTTATACTGGTTGGGGACGTTTGTCTCGAAAATTGATTAATGGTATTAGGGATA
AGCAATCTGGCAAAACAATATTAGATTTTTTGAAATCAGATGGTTTTGCCAATCGCAATTTTATGCAGCT
GATCCATGATGATAGTTTGACATTTAAAGAAGACATTCAAAAAGCACAAGTGTCTGGACAAGGCGATAGT
TTACATGAACATATTGCAAATTTAGCTGGTAGCCCTGCTATTAAAAAAGGTATTTTACAGACTGTAAAAG
TTGTTGATGAATTGGTCAAAGTAATGGGGCGGCATAAGCCAGAAAATATCGTTATTGAAATGGCACGTGA
AAATCAGACAACTCAAAAGGGCCAGAAAAATTCGCGAGAGCGTATGAAACGAATCGAAGAAGGTATCAAA
GAATTAGGAAGTCAGATTCTTAAAGAGCATCCTGTTGAAAATACTCAATTGCAAAATGAAAAGCTCTATC
TCTATTATCTCCAAAATGGAAGAGACATGTATGTGGACCAAGAATTAGATATTAATCGTTTAAGTGATTA
TGATGTCGATGCCATTGTTCCACAAAGTTTCCTTAAAGACGATTCAATAGACAATAAGGTCTTAACGCGT
TCTGATAAAAATCGTGGTAAATCGGATAACGTTCCAAGTGAAGAAGTAGTCAAAAAGATGAAAAACTATT
GGAGACAACTTCTAAACGCCAAGTTAATCACTCAACGTAAGTTTGATAATTTAACGAAAGCTGAACGTGG
AGGTTTGAGTGAACTTGATAAAGCTGGTTTTATCAAACGCCAATTGGTTGAAACTCGCCAAATCACTAAG
CATGTGGCACAAATTTTGGATAGTCGCATGAATACTAAATACGATGAAAATGATAAACTTATTCGAGAGG
TTAAAGTGATTACCTTAAAATCTAAATTAGTTTCTGACTTCCGAAAAGATTTCCAATTCTATAAAGTACG
TGAGATTAACAATTACCATCATGCCCATGATGCGTATCTAAATGCCGTCGTTGGAACTGCTTTGATTAAG
AAATATCCAAAACTTGAATCGGAGTTTGTCTATGGTGATTATAAAGTTTATGATGTTCGTAAAATGATTG
CTAAGTCTGAGCAAGAAATAGGCAAAGCAACCGCAAAATATTTCTTTTACTCTAATATCATGAACTTCTT
CAAAACAGAAATTACACTTGCAAATGGAGAGATTCGCAAACGCCCTCTAATCGAAACTAATGGGGAAACT
GGAGAAATTGTCTGGGATAAAGGGCGAGATTTTGCCACAGTGCGCAAAGTATTGTCCATGCCCCAAGTCA
ATATTGTCAAGAAAACAGAAGTACAGACAGGCGGATTCTCCAAGGAGTCAATTTTACCAAAAAGAAATTC
GGACAAGCTTATTGCTCGTAAAAAAGACTGGGATCCAAAAAAATATGGTGGTTTTGATAGTCCAACGGTA
GCTTATTCAGTCCTAGTGGTTGCTAAGGTGGAAAAAGGGAAATCGAAGAAGTTAAAATCCGTTAAAGAGT
TACTAGGGATCACAATTATGGAAAGAAGTTCCTTTGAAAAAAATCCGATTGACTTTTTAGAAGCTAAAGG
ATATAAGGAAGTTAAAAAAGACTTAATCATTAAACTACCTAAATATAGTCTTTTTGAGTTAGAAAACGGT
CGTAAACGGATGCTGGCTAGTGCCGGAGAATTACAAAAAGGAAATGAGCTGGCTCTGCCAAGCAAATATG
TGAATTTTTTATATTTAGCTAGTCATTATGAAAAGTTGAAGGGTAGTCCAGAAGATAACGAACAAAAACA
ATTGTTTGTGGAGCAGCATAAGCATTATTTAGATGAGATTATTGAGCAAATCAGTGAATTTTCTAAGCGT
GTTATTTTAGCAGATGCCAATTTAGATAAAGTTCTTAGTGCATATAACAAACATAGAGACAAACCAATAC
GTGAACAAGCAGAAAATATTATTCATTTATTTACGTTGACGAATCTTGGAGCTCCCGCTGCTTTTAAATA
TTTTGATACAACAATTGATCGTAAACGATATACGTCTACAAAAGAAGTTTTAGATGCCACTCTTATCCAT
CAATCCATCACTGGTCTTTATGAAACACGCATTGATTTGAGTCAGCTAGGAGGTGACTGATAATACTAGT
AGCGGCCGCTGCAGGCATGCAAGCTTGCGGCCGCGTCGTGACTGGGAAAACCCTGGCGACTAGTCTTGGA
CTCCTGTTGATAGATCCAGTAATGACCTCAGAACTCCATCTGGATTTGTTCAGAACGCTCGGTTGCCGCC
GGGCGTTTTTTATTGGTGAGAATCCAGGGGTCCCCAATAATTACGATTTACGTATTTAAATGAACCTTGA
CCGAACGCAGCGGTGGTAACGGCGCAGTGGCGGTTTTCATGGCTTGTTATGACTGTTTTTTTGGGGTACA
GTCTATGCCTCGGGCATCCAAGCAGCAAGCGCGTTACGCCGTGGGTCGATGTTTGATGTTATGGAGCAGC
AACGATGTTACGCAGCAGGGCAGTCGCCCTAAAACAAAGTTAAACATCATGAGGGAAGCGGTGATCGCCG
AAGTATCGACTCAACTATCAGAGGTAGTTGGCGTCATCGAGCGCCATCTCGAACCGACGTTGCTGGCCGT
ACATTTGTACGGCTCCGCAGTGGATGGCGGCCTGAAGCCACACAGTGATATTGATTTGCTGGTTACGGTG
ACCGTAAGGCTTGATGAAACAACGCGGCGAGCTTTGATCAACGACCTTTTGGAAACTTCGGCTTCCCCTG
GAGAGAGCGAGATTCTCCGCGCTGTAGAAGTCACCATTGTTGTGCACGACGACATCATTCCGTGGCGTTA
TCCAGCTAAGCGCGAACTGCAATTTGGAGAATGGCAGCGCAATGACATTCTTGCAGGTATCTTCGAGCCA
GCCACGATCGACATTGATCTGGCTATCTTGCTGACAAAAGCAAGAGAACATAGCGTTGCCTTGGTAGGTC
CAGCGGCGGAGGAACTCTTTGATCCGGTTCCTGAACAGGATCTATTTGAGGCGCTAAATGAAACCTTAAC
GCTATGGAACTCGCCGCCCGACTGGGCTGGCGATGAGCGAAATGTAGTGCTTACGTTGTCCCGCATTTGG
TACAGCGCAGTAACCGGCAAAATCGCGCCGAAGGATGTCGCTGCCGACTGGGCAATGGAGCGCCTGCCGG
CCCAGTATCAGCCCGTCATACTTGAAGCTAGACAGGCTTATCTTGGACAAGAAGAAGATCGCTTGGCCTC
GCGCGCAGATCAGTTGGAAGAATTTGTCCACTACGTGAAAGGCGAGATCACCAAGGTAGTCGGCAAATAA
GACAATTGTCCTTTTCCGCTGCATAACCCTGCTTCGGGGTCATTATAGCGATTTTTTCGGTATATCCATC
CTTTTTCGCACGATATACAGGATTTTGCCAAAGGGTTCGTGTAGACTTTCCTTGGTGTATCCAACGGCGT
CAGCCGGGCAGGATAGGTGAAGTAGGCCCACCCGCGAGCGGGTGTTCCTTCTTCACTGTCCCTTATTCGC
ACCTGGCGGTGCTCAACGGGAATCCTGCTCTGCGAGGCTGGCCGTAGGCCGGCCTGGTGAACAGCTTTGA
ATGCACCAAAAACTCGTAAAAGCTCTGATGTATCTATCTTTTTTACACCGTTTTCATCTGTGCATATGGA
CAGTTTTCCCTTTGATATGTAACGGTGAACAGTTGTTCTACTTTTGTTTGTTAGTCTTGATGCTTCACTG
ATAGATACAAGAGCCATAAGAACCTCAGATCCTTCCGTATTTAGCCAGTATGTTCTCTAGTGTGGTTCGT
TGTTTTTGCGTGAGCCATGAGAACGAACCATTGAGATCATACTTACTTTGCATGTCACTCAAAAATTTTG
CCTCAAAACTGGTGAGCTGAATTTTTGCTGTTAAAGCATCGTGTAGTGTTTTTCTTAGTCCGTTATGTAG
GTAGGAATCTGATGTAATGGTTGTTGGTATTTTGTCACCATTCATTTTTATCTGGTTGTTCTCAAGTTCG
GTTACGAGATCCATTTGTCTATCTAGTTCAACTTGGAAAATCAACGTATCAGTCGGGCGGCCTCGCTTAT
CAACCACCAATTTCATATTGCTGTAAGTGTTTAAATCTTTACTTATTGGTTTCAAAACCCATTGGTTAAG
CCTTTTAAACTCATGGTAGTTATTTTCAAGCATTAACATGAACTTAAATTCATCAAGGCTAATCTCTATA
TTTGCCTTGTGAGTTTTCTTTTGTGTTAGTTCTTTTAATAACCACTCATAAATCCTCATAGAGTATTTGT
TTTCAAAAGACTTAACATGTTCCAGATTATATTTTATGAATTTTTTTAACTGGAAAAGATAAGGCAATAT
CTCTTCACTAAAAACTAATTCTAATTTTTCGCTTGAGAACTTGGCATAGTTTGTCCACTGGAAGATCTTA
AAGCCTTTAACCAAAGGATTCCTGATTTCCACAGTTCTCGTCATCAGCTCTCTGGTTGCTTTAGCTAATA
CACCATAAGCATTTTCCCTACTGATGTTCATCATCTGAGCGTATTGGTTATAAGTGAACGATACCGTCCG
TTCTTTCCTTGTAGGGTTTTCAATCGTGGGGTTGAGTAGTGCCACACAGCATAAAATTAGCTTGGTTTCA
TGCTCCGTTAAGTCATAGCGACTAATCGCTAGTTCATTTGCTTTGAAAACAACTAATTCAGACATACATC
TCAATTGGTCTAGGTGATTTTAATCACTATACCAATTGAGATGGGCTAGTCAATGATAATTACTAGTCCT
TTTCCTTTGAGTTGTGGGTATCTGTAAATTCTGCTAGACCTTTGCTGGAAAACTTGTAAATTCTGCTAGA
CCCTCTGTAAATTCCGCTAGACCTTTGTGTGTTTTTTTTGTTTATATTCAAGTGGTTATAATTTATAGAA
TAAAGAAAGAATAAAAAAAGATAAAAAGAATAGATCCCAGCCCTGTGTATAACTCACTACTTTAGTCAGT
TCCGCAGTATTACAAAAGGATGTCGCAAACGCTGTTTGCTCCTCTACAAAACAGACCTGGCGCGCCCAGC
TGTCTAGGGCGGCGGATTTGTCCTACTCAGGAGAGCGTTCACCGACAAACAACAGATAAAACGAAAGGCC
CAGTCTTTCGACTGAGCCTTTCGTTTTATTTGATGCCTT
Features (pLannotate 1.2.2; 11 found; start..end, strand, type, name):
     77..790     +  CDS            Superfolder GFP: Superfolder GFP is a basic (constitutively fluorescent) green fluorescent protein published in 2005, derived from Aequorea victoria. It is reported to be a very rapidly-maturing weak dimer.
    994..5100    +  CDS            dCas9: catalytically dead mutant of the Cas9 endonuclease from the Streptococcus pyogenes Type II CRISPR/Cas system RNA-guided DNA-binding protein that lacks endonuclease activity due to the D10A mutation in the RuvC catalytic domain and the H840A mutation in the HNH catalytic domain
   5104..5124    +  misc_feature   BioBrick suffix: universal suffix for all parts
   5144..5168    +  CDS            lacZα (fragment): LacZα fragment of β-galactosidase; lacZ fragment
   5179..5273    +  terminator     lambda t0 terminator: transcription terminator from phage lambda
   5446..5502    +  CDS            GmR (fragment): gentamycin acetyltransferase; aacC1; confers resistance to gentamycin
   5509..6300    +  CDS            SmR: aminoglycoside adenylyltransferase (Murphy, 1985); aadA; confers resistance to spectinomycin and streptomycin
   6446..6554    +  oriT           oriT: incP origin of transfer
   6745..7695    -  CDS            Rep101: RepA protein needed for replication with the pSC101 origin; rep101
   7743..7965    -  rep_origin     pSC101 ori: low-copy replication origin that requires the Rep101 protein
   8066..8152    -  terminator     rrnB T1 terminator: Escherichia coli rrnB; transcription terminator T1 from the E. coli rrnB gene
