[The description below was written by a language model from this plasmid's Addgene catalogue record and pLannotate feature annotations shown in this document.]
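Description:
pSEVA47_dCas9-GFP_NOT_iC is a low-copy bacterial synthetic-biology plasmid built on the pSEVA471 backbone and propagated in E. coli. It replicates from the pSC101 origin, which depends on the plasmid-encoded Rep101 (RepA) protein. It is selected with spectinomycin through the aadA aminoglycoside adenylyltransferase gene, which also confers streptomycin resistance. An incP oriT is present, which would allow conjugative mobilisation when transfer functions are supplied in trans. The lambda t0 and rrnB T1 terminators flank the cargo region and insulate it from the backbone. The short lacZα and gentamicin-resistance fragments picked up by the annotation appear to be remnants rather than functional genes.

The cargo implements a CRISPR-interference NOT gate. A catalytically dead Streptococcus pyogenes Cas9 (D10A and H840A) is expressed from a constitutive promoter. Upstream of it, in the same orientation, a superfolder GFP reporter is driven by a promoter designed to be repressed by the guide RNA sgRNA-C1. No sgRNA cassette is annotated, so the guide is presumably supplied from another construct. When the guide is present, it directs dCas9 to the GFP promoter, blocks transcription and turns fluorescence off. When it is absent, GFP is expressed, so the output is the logical inverse of the input. The feature table does not annotate either promoter, and the record does not name them. A BioBrick suffix after the dCas9 coding sequence points to standardised part assembly. The plasmid was made as a component of a genetically encoded in vivo computing platform, built to play Tic-Tac-Toe, in which sgRNA-responsive gates are layered into logic circuits.
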