Addgene plasmid #231418: pSEVA47_dCas9-GFP_NOT_iC
Purpose: This NOT-gate plasmid expresses dCas9 from a constitutive promoter, and GFP from a promoter repressible by sgRNA-C1. (This plasmid is a gift of the Jaramillo Lab, where it is called PAJ290.)
Depositing lab: Alfonso Jaramillo. Depositing organization: University of Warwick. Publication: Development of a genetically-encoded in vivo computing platform to play the game of Tic-Tac-Toe. Kushwaha M, Singh V, Jaramillo A. Zenodo (2017) Conference: SB7.0: The Seventh International Meeting on Synthetic Biology. 10.5281/zenodo.14580985.
Backbone
  Vector backbone: pSEVA471
  Vector type: Synthetic Biology
Growth in bacteria
  Bacterial resistance: Spectinomycin, 50 μg/mL
  Growth temperature: 37°C
  Growth strain: Top10 ; TOP10
  Copy number: Low Copy
Gene/Insert 1
  Gene/Insert name: dCas9
  Species: Synthetic
Gene/Insert 2
  Gene/Insert name: GFP
  Species: Synthetic
Terms and licenses: Academic/Nonprofit Terms; Industry Terms: Not Available to Industry
Depositor comments: Please also refer to Pujar et al. 2024 Nucleic Acids Res. (https://doi.org/10.1093/nar/gkae1256, and see https://doi.org/10.1101/2024.09.02.610857 for bioRxiv preprint) for additional work using this plasmid.
How to cite: pSEVA47_dCas9-GFP_NOT_iC was a gift from Alfonso Jaramillo (Addgene plasmid # 231418 ; http://n2t.net/addgene:231418 ; RRID:Addgene_231418)
